>Addgene plasmid #216603 | MECP2 - S411R in pENTR | addgene full sequence | sequence record 427161 | Addgene NGS Result
GCCTGGCAGTTCCCTACTCTCGCGTTAACGCTAGCATGGATGTTTTCCCAGTCACGACGTTGTAAAACGA
CGGCCAGTCTTAAGCTCGGGCCCCAAATAATGATTTTATTTTGACTGATAGTGACCTGTTCGTTGCAACA
AATTGATGAGCAATGCTTTTTTATAATGCCAACTTTGTACAAAAAAGCAGGCTCCGGCACCATGGTAGCT
GGGATGTTAGGGCTCAGGGAAGAAAAGTCAGAAGACCAGGACCTCCAGGGCCTCAAGGACAAACCCCTCA
AGTTTAAAAAGGTGAAGAAAGATAAGAAAGAAGAGAAAGAGGGCAAGCATGAGCCCGTGCAGCCATCAGC
CCACCACTCTGCTGAGCCCGCAGAGGCAGGCAAAGCAGAGACATCAGAAGGGTCAGGCTCCGCCCCGGCT
GTGCCGGAAGCTTCTGCCTCCCCCAAACAGCGGCGCTCCATCATCCGTGACCGGGGACCCATGTATGATG
ACCCCACCCTGCCTGAAGGCTGGACACGGAAGCTTAAGCAAAGGAAATCTGGCCGCTCTGCTGGGAAGTA
TGATGTGTATTTGATCAATCCCCAGGGAAAAGCCTTTCGCTCTAAAGTGGAGTTGATTGCGTACTTCGAA
AAGGTAGGCGACACATCCCTGGACCCTAATGATTTTGACTTCACGGTAACTGGGAGAGGGAGCCCCTCCC
GGCGAGAGCAGAAACCACCTAAGAAGCCCAAATCTCCCAAAGCTCCAGGAACTGGCAGAGGCCGGGGACG
CCCCAAAGGGAGCGGCACCACGAGACCCAAGGCGGCCACGTCAGAGGGTGTGCAGGTGAAAAGGGTCCTG
GAGAAAAGTCCTGGGAAGCTCCTTGTCAAGATGCCTTTTCAAACTTCGCCAGGGGGCAAGGCTGAGGGGG
GTGGGGCCACCACATCCACCCAGGTCATGGTGATCAAACGCCCCGGCAGGAAGCGAAAAGCTGAGGCCGA
CCCTCAGGCCATTCCCAAGAAACGGGGCCGAAAGCCGGGGAGTGTGGTGGCAGCCGCTGCCGCCGAGGCC
AAAAAGAAAGCCGTGAAGGAGTCTTCTATCCGATCTGTGCAGGAGACCGTACTCCCCATCAAGAAGCGCA
AGACCCGGGAGACGGTCAGCATCGAGGTCAAGGAAGTGGTGAAGCCCCTGCTGGTGTCCACCCTCGGTGA
GAAGAGCGGGAAAGGACTGAAGACCTGTAAGAGCCCTGGGCGGAAAAGCAAGGAGAGCAGCCCCAAGGGG
CGCAGCAGCAGCGCCTCCTCACCCCCCAAGAAGGAGCACCACCACCATCACCACCACTCAGAGTCCCCAA
AGGCCCCCGTGCCACTGCTCCCACCCCTGCCCCCACCTCCACCTGAGCCCGAGAGCTCCGAGGACCCCAC
CAGCCCCCCTGAGCCCCAGGACTTGAGCAGCAGGGTCTGCAAAGAGGAGAAGATGCCCAGAGGAGGCTCA
CTGGAGAGCGACGGCTGCCCCAAGGAGCCAGCTAAGACTCAGCCCGCGGTTGCCACCGCCGCCACGGCCG
CAGAAAAGTACAAACACCGAGGGGAGGGAGAGCGCAAAGACATTGTTTCATCCTCCATGCCAAGGCCAAA
CAGAGAGGAGCCTGTGGACAGCCGGACGCCCGTGACCGAGAGAGTTAGCTGATAGACCCAGCTTTCTTGT
ACAAAGTTGGCATTATAAAAAATAATTGCTCATCAATTTGTTGCAACGAACAGGTCACTATCAGTCAAAA
TAAAATCATTATTTGCCATCCAGCTGATATCCCCTATAGTGAGTCGTATTACATGGTCATAGCTGTTTCC
TGGCAGCTCTGGCCCGTGTCTCAAAATCTCTGATGTTACATTGCACAAGATAAAAATATATCATCATGCC
TCCTCTAGACCAGCCAGGACAGAAATGCCTCGACTTCGCTGCTACCCAAGGTTGCCGGGTGACGCACACC
GTGGAAACGGATGAAGGCACGAACCCAGTGGACATAAGCCTGTTCGGTTCGTAAGCTGTAATGCAAGTAG
CGTATGCGCTCACGCAACTGGTCCAGAACCTTGACCGAACGCAGCGGTGGTAACGGCGCAGTGGCGGTTT
TCATGGCTTGTTATGACTGTTTTTTTGGGGTACAGTCTATGCCTCGGGCATCCAAGCAGCAAGCGCGTTA
CGCCGTGGGTCGATGTTTGATGTTATGGAGCAGCAACGATGTTACGCAGCAGGGCAGTCGCCCTAAAACA
AAGTTAAACATTATGAGGGAAGCGGTGATCGCCGAAGTATCGACTCAACTATCAGAGGTAGTTGGCGTCA
TCGAGCGCCATCTCGAACCGACGTTGCTGGCCGTACATTTGTACGGCTCCGCAGTGGATGGCGGCCTGAA
GCCACACAGTGATATTGATTTGCTGGTTACGGTGACCGTAAGGCTTGATGAAACAACGCGGCGAGCTTTG
ATCAACGACCTTTTGGAAACTTCGGCTTCCCCTGGAGAGAGCGAGATTCTCCGCGCTGTAGAAGTCACCA
TTGTTGTGCACGACGACATCATTCCGTGGCGTTATCCAGCTAAGCGCGAACTGCAATTTGGAGAATGGCA
GCGCAATGACATTCTTGCAGGTATCTTCGAGCCAGCCACGATCGACATTGATCTGGCTATCTTGCTGACA
AAAGCAAGAGAACATAGCGTTGCCTTGGTAGGTCCAGCGGCGGAGGAACTCTTTGATCCGGTTCCTGAAC
AGGATCTATTTGAGGCGCTAAATGAAACCTTAACGCTATGGAACTCGCCGCCCGACTGGGCTGGCGATGA
GCGAAATGTAGTGCTTACGTTGTCCCGCATTTGGTACAGCGCAGTAACCGGCAAAATCGCGCCGAAGGAT
GTCGCTGCCGACTGGGCAATGGAGCGCCTGCCGGCCCAGTATCAGCCCGTCATACTTGAAGCTAGACAGG
CTTATCTTGGACAAGAAGAAGATCGCTTGGCCTCGCGCGCAGATCAGTTGGAAGAATTTGTCCACTACGT
GAAAGGCGAGATCACCAAGGTAGTCGGCAAATAACCCTCGAGCCACCCATGACCAAAATCCCTTAACGTG
AGTTACGCGTCGTTCCACTGAGCGTCAGACCCCGTAGAAAAGATCAAAGGATCTTCTTGAGATCCTTTTT
TTCTGCGCGTAATCTGCTGCTTGCAAACAAAAAAACCACCGCTACCAGCGGTGGTTTGTTTGCCGGATCA
AGAGCTACCAACTCTTTTTCCGAAGGTAACTGGCTTCAGCAGAGCGCAGATACCAAATACTGTTCTTCTA
GTGTAGCCGTAGTTAGGCCACCACTTCAAGAACTCTGTAGCACCGCCTACATACCTCGCTCTGCTAATCC
TGTTACCAGTGGCTGCTGCCAGTGGCGATAAGTCGTGTCTTACCGGGTTGGACTCAAGACGATAGTTACC
GGATAAGGCGCAGCGGTCGGGCTGAACGGGGGGTTCGTGCACACAGCCCAGCTTGGAGCGAACGACCTAC
ACCGAACTGAGATACCTACAGCGTGAGCTATGAGAAAGCGCCACGCTTCCCGAAGGGAGAAAGGCGGACA
GGTATCCGGTAAGCGGCAGGGTCGGAACAGGAGAGCGCACGAGGGAGCTTCCAGGGGGAAACGCCTGGTA
TCTTTATAGTCCTGTCGGGTTTCGCCACCTCTGACTTGAGCGTCGATTTTTGTGATGCTCGTCAGGGGGG
CGGAGCCTATGGAAAAACGCCAGCAACGCGGCCTTTTTACGGTTCCTGGCCTTTTGCTGGCCTTTTGCTC
ACATGTTCTTTCCTGCGTTATCCCCTGATTCTGTGGATAACCGTATTACCGCCTTTGAGTGAGCTGATAC
CGCTCGCCGCAGCCGAACGACCGAGCGCAGCGAGTCAGTGAGCGAGGAAGCGGAAGAGCGCCCAATACGC
AAACCGCCTCTCCCCGCGCGTTGGCCGATTCATTAATGCAGCTGGCACGACAGGTTTCCCGACTGGAAAG
CGGGCAGTGAGCGCAACGCAATTAATACGCGTACCGCTAGCCAGGAAGAGTTTGTAGAAACGCAAAAAGG
CCATCCGTCAGGATGGCCTTCTGCTTAGTTTGATGCCTGGCAGTTTATGGCGGGCGTCCTGCCCGCCACC
CTCCGGGCCGTTGCTTCACAACGTTCAAATCCGCTCCCGGCGGATTTGTCCTACTCAGGAGAGCGTTCAC
CGACAAACAACAGATAAAACGAAAGGCCCAGTCTTCCGACTGAGCCTTTCGTTTTATTTGAT
Features (pLannotate 1.2.2; 12 found; start..end, strand, type, name):
     42..78      -  CDS            lacZα (fragment): LacZα fragment of β-galactosidase; lacZ fragment
     94..193     +  protein_bind   attL1: mutant version of attL; recombination site for the Gateway® LR reaction LR Clonase™
    202..1659    +  CDS            MECP2: MECP2_HUMAN - Experimental evidence at protein level: Swiss-Prot protein existence level 1. Chromosomal protein that binds to methylated DNA. It can bind specifically to a single methyl-CpG pair. It is not influenced by sequences flanking the methyl-CpGs. Mediates transcriptional repression through interaction with histone deacetylase and the corepressor SIN3A. Binds both 5-methylcytosine (5mC) and 5-hydroxymethylcytosine (5hmC)- containing DNA, with a preference for 5-methylcytosine (5mC). From Homo sapiens (Human).
   1666..1765    -  protein_bind   attL2: mutant version of attL; recombination site for the Gateway® LR reaction LR Clonase™
   1783..1801    -  promoter       T7 promoter: promoter for bacteriophage T7 RNA polymerase
   1991..2014    +  promoter       Pc promoter (fragment): intI1 (promoter lies within the coding sequence); class 1 integron promoter
   2190..2246    +  CDS            GmR (fragment): gentamycin acetyltransferase; aacC1; confers resistance to gentamycin
   2253..3044    +  CDS            SmR: aminoglycoside adenylyltransferase (Murphy, 1985); aadA; confers resistance to spectinomycin and streptomycin
   3137..3725    +  rep_origin     ori: high-copy-number ColE1/pMB1/pBR322/pUC origin of replication
   3908..4000    +  CDS            lacI (fragment): lac repressor; lacI; The lac repressor binds to the lac operator to inhibit transcription in E. coli. This inhibition can be relieved by adding lactose or isopropyl-β-D-thiogalactopyranoside (IPTG).
   4055..4082    -  terminator     rrnB T2 terminator: transcription terminator T2 from the E. coli rrnB gene
   4214..4257    +  terminator     rrnB T1 terminator: Escherichia coli rrnB; transcription terminator T1 from the E. coli rrnB gene
