[The description below was written by a language model from this plasmid's Addgene catalogue record and pLannotate feature annotations shown in this document.]
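Description:
MECP2 - S411R in pENTR is a Gateway entry plasmid built on the pCR8-GW-TOPO backbone. It carries the human MECP2 coding sequence with an S411R substitution, which the record describes as an autism spectrum disorder-associated mutation. The sequenced plasmid is about 4.3 kb, consistent with a roughly 2.8 kb backbone plus an insert of about 1.5 kb. It is maintained in E. coli at high copy through a ColE1/pUC-type origin and selected with spectinomycin by way of the aadA (SmR) aminoglycoside adenylyltransferase gene. A fragment of a class 1 integron Pc promoter lies upstream of this marker. The short lacZα, lacI and gentamicin-resistance fragments in the annotation appear to be non-functional backbone remnants. The rrnB T1 and T2 terminators lie upstream of the cloning region, where they typically shield an insert from read-through transcription.

The MECP2 open reading frame was inserted by Gibson assembly and sits between attL1 and attL2 sites. An LR Clonase reaction can therefore move it directionally into any attR-containing destination vector. MECP2 encodes a chromosomal protein that binds methylated CpG DNA and mediates transcriptional repression through histone deacetylase and SIN3A corepressor interactions. The entry clone has no promoter positioned to express the insert. The only annotated promoter near it is a T7 promoter beyond attL2 that points back toward the insert in antisense orientation, so expression depends on the chosen destination vector. According to the depositor, the insert includes a Kozak sequence designed to also encode a linker, which allows in-frame use with N-terminal tagging destination vectors. The plasmid serves as a donor for making expression constructs to study the functional consequences of this MECP2 variant.
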