Addgene plasmid #216603: MECP2 - S411R in pENTR
Purpose: gateway cloning donor vector containing MECP2 ASD mutation
Depositing lab: Douglas Allan & Christopher Loewen. Depositing organization: University of British Columbia.
Backbone
  Vector backbone: pCR8-GW-TOPO
  Backbone manufacturer: GenScript
  Backbone size w/o insert (bp): 2800
  Vector type: Gateway Entry Plasmid
Growth in bacteria
  Bacterial resistance: Spectinomycin, 50 μg/mL
  Growth temperature: 37°C
  Growth strain: DH5alpha
  Copy number: High Copy
Gene/Insert
  Gene/Insert name: MECP2
  Species: H. sapiens (human)
  Insert size (bp): 1500
  Mutation: S411R
  Entrez Gene: MECP2 (a.k.a. AUTSX3, MRX16, MRX79, MRXS13, MRXSL, PPMX, RS, RTS, RTT)
  Cloning method: Gibson Cloning
  Sequencing primers: 5′ M13 fwd; 3′ M13 rev
Terms and licenses: Academic/Nonprofit Terms; Industry Terms: Not Available to Industry
Depositor comments: insert contains a Kozak sequence that encodes a linker for cloning into N-terminal tagging pDEST vectors
How to cite: MECP2 - S411R in pENTR was a gift from Douglas Allan & Christopher Loewen (Addgene plasmid # 216603 ; http://n2t.net/addgene:216603 ; RRID:Addgene_216603)
